Addgene plasmid #147116: pT7-EGFP-C1-HsNXF-1-5xmut_O
Purpose: Mammalian Expression of HsNxf-1-5xmut
Depositing lab: Elisa Izaurralde. Depositing organization: Max Planck Institute for Developmental Biology. Publication: Structure-function studies of nucleocytoplasmic transport of retroviral genomic RNA by mRNA export factor TAP. Teplova M, Wohlbold L, Khin NW, Izaurralde E, Patel DJ. Nat Struct Mol Biol. 2011 Aug 7;18(9):990-8. doi: 10.1038/nsmb.2094. PubMed 21822283.
Backbone
  Vector backbone: Unknown
  Vector type: Mammalian Expression
Growth in bacteria
  Bacterial resistance: Kanamycin, 50 μg/mL
  Growth temperature: 37°C
  Growth strain: DH5alpha
  Copy number: High Copy
Gene/Insert
  Gene/Insert name: HsNxf-1-5xmut
  Species: H. sapiens (human)
  Mutation: See Depositor Comments Below
  Entrez Gene: NXF1 (a.k.a. MEX67, TAP)
  Cloning method: Unknown
Terms and licenses: Academic/Nonprofit Terms; Industry Terms: Not Available to Industry
Depositor comments: ORF extracted from NCBI: NM_006362.4. Plasmids from this collection were made available to the research community and donated after the lab closed. Please note that the sequence provided by the depositing laboratory may be theoretical/predicted or based on Sanger sequencing results. There may be discrepancies between sequencing results obtained by Addgene and the depositor sequence. If an Addgene verified sequence is not available, please contact before placing your order to request that our lab fully sequence the plasmid. Please note: This plasmid contains an unintended S144G mutation in HsNXF-1-5xmut. It is not known how this additional mutation impacts plasmid function.
How to cite: pT7-EGFP-C1-HsNXF-1-5xmut_O was a gift from Elisa Izaurralde (Addgene plasmid # 147116 ; http://n2t.net/addgene:147116 ; RRID:Addgene_147116)
