[The description below was written by a language model from this plasmid's Addgene catalogue record and pLannotate feature annotations shown in this document.]
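Description:
pT7-EGFP-C1-HsNXF-1-5xmut_O is a mammalian expression plasmid encoding human NXF1 (also known as TAP or MEX67), the mRNA nuclear export factor, as a mutant form fused to the C-terminus of EGFP. The catalogue lists the backbone as unknown, although the name and the annotated layout are consistent with an EGFP-C1-type vector modified to carry a T7 promoter. The CMV immediate early enhancer and promoter drive transcription in mammalian cells. The T7 promoter lies between CMV and the EGFP start and could allow in vitro transcription of the same fusion. EGFP is followed by a short remnant of the multiple cloning site, then the NXF1 open reading frame, and the transcript ends at an SV40 polyadenylation signal. Small annotated fragments (HIV-1 LTR, SV40 large T antigen, ble, bGH poly(A)) are probably incidental matches to backbone sequence rather than functional parts.

The plasmid replicates in bacteria at high copy from a ColE1/pUC-type origin and also carries an f1 origin. The Tn5 NeoR/KanR gene sits behind tandem bacterial (bla) and SV40 early promoters and ends at an HSV TK poly(A) signal. It gives kanamycin resistance in E. coli and can support G418 selection in mammalian cells.

The five intended substitutions implied by "5xmut" are not specified in the record. The depositor notes an additional unintended S144G change of unknown functional effect. The two sequence records, at 6,628 and 6,634 nt, have identical feature content and differ by a 6 nt offset just upstream of the NXF1 coding sequence. The associated study addresses the structure and function of TAP in nucleocytoplasmic transport of retroviral genomic RNA, so the construct likely serves to follow expression, localisation or export activity of the mutant protein.
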