Features (pLannotate 1.2.2; 17 found; start..end, strand, type, name):
     61..364     +  enhancer       CMV enhancer: human cytomegalovirus immediate early enhancer
    365..568     +  promoter       CMV promoter: human cytomegalovirus (CMV) immediate early promoter
    564..597     +  LTR            5' LTR (truncated) (fragment): truncated 5' long terminal repeat (LTR) from HIV-1
    613..631     +  promoter       T7 promoter: promoter for bacteriophage T7 RNA polymerase
    665..1381    +  CDS            EGFP: EGFP is a basic (constitutively fluorescent) green fluorescent protein published in 1996, derived from Aequorea victoria. It is reported to be a rapidly-maturing weak dimer with moderate acid sensitivity.
   1382..1424    +  misc_feature   MCS (fragment): multiple cloning site
   1427..3283    +  CDS            NXF1: NXF1_HUMAN - Also known as TAP. Experimental evidence at protein level: Swiss-Prot protein existence level 1. Involved in the nuclear export of mRNA species bearing retroviral constitutive transport elements (CTE) and in the export of mRNA from the nucleus to the cytoplasm (TAP/NFX1 pathway) (PubMed:10924507). The NXF1-NXT1 heterodimer is involved in the export of HSP70 mRNA in conjunction with ALYREF/THOC4 and THOC5 components of the TREX complex (PubMed:18364396, PubMed:19165146, PubMed:9660949). ALYREF/THOC4-bound mRNA is thought to be transferred to the NXF1-NXT1 heterodimer for export (Pu
   3309..3393    +  CDS            large T antigen (fragment): large T antigen from SV40 (simian virus 40)
   3416..3537    +  polyA_signal   SV40 poly(A) signal: SV40 polyadenylation signal
   3571..3999    -  rep_origin     f1 ori (sequence partly withheld): f1 bacteriophage origin of replication; arrow indicates direction of (+) strand synthesis
   4026..4130    +  promoter       AmpR promoter: bla
   4132..4489    +  promoter       SV40 promoter: SV40 enhancer and early promoter
   4524..5318    +  CDS            NeoR/KanR: aminoglycoside phosphotransferase from Tn5; aph(3')-II (or nptII); confers resistance to neomycin, kanamycin, and G418 (Geneticin®)
   5339..5491    +  CDS            ble (fragment): BLE_KLEPN - Experimental evidence at protein level: Swiss-Prot protein existence level 1. Binding protein with a strong affinity to the bleomycin family of antibiotics. Binds to CL990; an antimitotic-antibiotic compound. From Klebsiella pneumoniae.
   5550..5597    +  polyA_signal   HSV TK poly(A) signal: herpes simplex virus thymidine kinase polyadenylation signal (Cole and Stacy, 1985)
   5688..5704    -  polyA_signal   bGH poly(A) signal (fragment): bovine growth hormone polyadenylation signal
   5926..6514    +  rep_origin     ori: high-copy-number ColE1/pMB1/pBR322/pUC origin of replication
>Addgene plasmid #147116 | pT7-EGFP-C1-HsNXF-1-5xmut_O | addgene full sequence | sequence record 474969 | Addgene NGS Result
TAGTTATTAATAGTAATCAATTACGGGGTCATTAGTTCATAGCCCATATATGGAGTTCCGCGTTACATAA
CTTACGGTAAATGGCCCGCCTGGCTGACCGCCCAACGACCCCCGCCCATTGACGTCAATAATGACGTATG
TTCCCATAGTAACGCCAATAGGGACTTTCCATTGACGTCAATGGGTGGAGTATTTACGGTAAACTGCCCA
CTTGGCAGTACATCAAGTGTATCATATGCCAAGTACGCCCCCTATTGACGTCAATGACGGTAAATGGCCC
GCCTGGCATTATGCCCAGTACATGACCTTATGGGACTTTCCTACTTGGCAGTACATCTACGTATTAGTCA
TCGCTATTACCATGGTGATGCGGTTTTGGCAGTACATCAATGGGCGTGGATAGCGGTTTGACTCACGGGG
ATTTCCAAGTCTCCACCCCATTGACGTCAATGGGAGTTTGTTTTGGCACCAAAATCAACGGGACTTTCCA
AAATGTCGTAACAACTCCGCCCCATTGACGCAAATGGGCGGTAGGCGTGTACGGTGGGAGGTCTATATAA
GCAGAGCTCTCTGGCTAACTAGAGAACCCACTGCTTACTGGCTTATCGAAATTAATACGACTCACTATAG
GGAGACCCAAGCTCTAGCGCTACCGGTCGCCACCATGGTGAGCAAGGGCGAGGAGCTGTTCACCGGGGTG
GTGCCCATCCTGGTCGAGCTGGACGGCGACGTAAACGGCCACAAGTTCAGCGTGTCCGGCGAGGGCGAGG
GCGATGCCACCTACGGCAAGCTGACCCTGAAGTTCATCTGCACCACCGGCAAGCTGCCCGTGCCCTGGCC
CACCCTCGTGACCACCCTGACCTACGGCGTGCAGTGCTTCAGCCGCTACCCCGACCACATGAAGCAGCAC
GACTTCTTCAAGTCCGCCATGCCCGAAGGCTACGTCCAGGAGCGCACCATCTTCTTCAAGGACGACGGCA
ACTACAAGACCCGCGCCGAGGTGAAGTTCGAGGGCGACACCCTGGTGAACCGCATCGAGCTGAAGGGCAT
CGACTTCAAGGAGGACGGCAACATCCTGGGGCACAAGCTGGAGTACAACTACAACAGCCACAACGTCTAT
ATCATGGCCGACAAGCAGAAGAACGGCATCAAGGTGAACTTCAAGATCCGCCACAACATCGAGGACGGCA
GCGTGCAGCTCGCCGACCACTACCAGCAGAACACCCCCATCGGCGACGGCCCCGTGCTGCTGCCCGACAA
CCACTACCTGAGCACCCAGTCCGCCCTGAGCAAAGACCCCAACGAGAAGCGCGATCACATGGTCCTGCTG
GAGTTCGTGACCGCCGCCGGGATCACTCTCGGCATGGACGAGCTGTACAAGTCCGGACTCAGATCTCGAG
CTCAAGCTTCGAATTCTGCAGTCGCCATGGCGGACGAGGGGAAGTCGTACAGCGAACACGATGATGAACG
CGTTAATTTCCCTCAAAGAAAGAAGAAAGGCCGGGGTCCCTTCCGGTGGAAATATGGTGAAGGAAACCGT
AGGTCTGGAAGAGGCGGTTCTGGTATTCGGTCTTCCCGCCTTGAGGAAGATGATGGAGATGTGGCAATGA
GTGATGCCCAGGATGGTCCCCGAGTACGATACAACCCCTATACCACCCGACCTAACCGTCGGGGTGATAC
TTGGCATGATCGAGATCGCATTCATGTTACTGTGCGGAGAGACAGAGCTCCTCCAGAGAGAGGAGGGGCT
GGCACCAGCCAGGATGGGACCTCAAAGAACTGGTTCAAGATTACAATTCCTTATGGCGAAAAGTATGACA
AGGCATGGCTCCTGAGCATGATTCAGAGCAAGTGCGGTGTGCCCTTCACCCCTATTGAGTTTCACTATGA
GAATACAGAGGCCCAGTTCTTCGTTGAAGACGCCAGTACTGCCTCTGCATTGAAGGCTGTCAACTATAAG
ATTTTGGATCGGGAGAACCGAAGGATATCTATCATCATCAACTCTTCTGCTCCACCCCACACTATACTGA
ATGAACTGAAGCCAGAACAAGTAGAACAGCTAAAGCTGATCATGAGCAAACGATACGATGGCTCCCAACA
AGCCCTTGACCTCAAAGGCCTCCGTTCAGACCCAGATTTGGTGGCCCAGAACATTGACGTTGTCCTGAAT
CGCAGAAGCTGTATGGCAGCTACCCTGAGGATCATTGAAGAGAACATCCCTGAGCTATTGTCCTTGAACT
TGAGCAACAACAGGCTGGCCGCGCTGGATGACATGTCTAGCATTGTTCAGAAGGCACCCAACCTGAAGAT
CCTAAACCTTTCTGGAAATGAATTGGCGTCTGAGCGGGAATTGGACAAGATAAAGGGGCTGAAGCTAGAA
GAGCTCTGGCTCGATGGAAACTCCCTGTGTGACACCTTCCGAGACCAGTCCACCTACATCAGCGCCATTC
GCGAACGATTTCCCAAGTTACTACGCCTGGATGGCCATGAGCTACCCCCACCAATTGCCTTTGATGTTGA
AGCCCCCACGACGTTACCGCCCTGCAAGGGAAGCTATTTTGGAACAGAAAACTTGAAGAGTCTGGTCTTG
CACTTCCTGCAACAGTACTATGCAATTTACGACTCTGGAGACCGGCAAGGGCTCCTGGATGCCTACCATG
ATGGGGCCTGCTGTTCCCTGAGCATTCCTTTCATTCCTCAGAACCCTGCCCGAAGCAGCTTAGCCGAGTA
TTTCAAGGATAGCAGAAATGTGAAGAAGCTTAAAGACCCTACCTTGCGGTTCCGGCTGCTGAAGCACACG
CGTCTCAACGTTGTTGCCTTCCTCAATGAGTTGCCCAAAACCCAGCACGACGTCAATTCCTTCGTGGTAG
ACATAAGCGCCCAGACAAGCACATTGCTGTGTTTTTCTGTCAATGGAGTCTTCAAGGAAGTGGACGGAAA
GTCCCGGGATTCTTTGCGAGCCTTCACCCGGACATTCATTGCTGTTCCTGCTAGCAATTCAGGGCTATGT
ATTGTAAATGATGAGCTATTTGTGCGGAATGCCAGTTCTGAAGAGATCCAAAGAGCCTTCGCTATGCCTG
CACCCACGCCTTCCTCCAGCCCGGTGCCCACCCTCTCTCCAGAGCAGCAGGAAATGTTGCAAGCATTCTC
TACCCAGTCTGGCATGAACCTCGAGTGGTCCCAGAAGTGCCTTCAGGACAACAACTGGGACTACACCAGA
TCTGCCCAGGCCTTCACTCATCTCAAGGCCAAGGGCGAGATCCCAGAAGTGGCATTCATGAAGTGAGGAT
CCACCGGATCTAGATAACTGATCATAATCAGCCATACCACATTTGTAGAGGTTTTACTTGCTTTAAAAAA
CCTCCCACACCTCCCCCTGAACCTGAAACATAAAATGAATGCAATTGTTGTTGTTAACTTGTTTATTGCA
GCTTATAATGGTTACAAATAAAGCAATAGCATCACAAATTTCACAAATAAAGCATTTTTTTCACTGCATT
CTAGTTGTGGTTTGTCCAAACTCATCAATGTATCTTAACGCGTAAATTGTAAGCGTTAATATTTTGTTAA
AATTCGCGTTAAATTTTTGTTAAATCAGCTCATTTTTTAACCAATAGGCCGAAATCGGCAAAATCCCTTA
TAAATCAAAAGAATAGACCGAGATAGGGT
[37 nt withheld, positions 3670-3706]
AAAGAACGTGGACTCCAACGTCAAAGG
[49 nt withheld, positions 3734-3782]
T
[91 nt withheld, positions 3784-3874]
G
[124 nt withheld, positions 3876-3999]
CAGGTGGCACTTTTCGGGGAAATGTGCGCGGAACCCCTATTTGTTTATTTTTCTAAATACATTCAAATAT
GTATCCGCTCATGAGACAATAACCCTGATAAATGCTTCAATAATATTGAAAAAGGAAGAGTCCTGAGGCG
GAAAGAACCAGCTGTGGAATGTGTGTCAGTTAGGGTGTGGAAAGTCCCCAGGCTCCCCAGCAGGCAGAAG
TATGCAAAGCATGCATCTCAATTAGTCAGCAACCAGGTGTGGAAAGTCCCCAGGCTCCCCAGCAGGCAGA
AGTATGCAAAGCATGCATCTCAATTAGTCAGCAACCATAGTCCCGCCCCTAACTCCGCCCATCCCGCCCC
TAACTCCGCCCAGTTCCGCCCATTCTCCGCCCCATGGCTGACTAATTTTTTTTATTTATGCAGAGGCCGA
GGCCGCCTCGGCCTCTGAGCTATTCCAGAAGTAGTGAGGAGGCTTTTTTGGAGGCCTAGGCTTTTGCAAA
GATCGATCAAGAGACAGGATGAGGATCGTTTCGCATGATTGAACAAGATGGATTGCACGCAGGTTCTCCG
GCCGCTTGGGTGGAGAGGCTATTCGGCTATGACTGGGCACAACAGACAATCGGCTGCTCTGATGCCGCCG
TGTTCCGGCTGTCAGCGCAGGGGCGCCCGGTTCTTTTTGTCAAGACCGACCTGTCCGGTGCCCTGAATGA
ACTGCAAGACGAGGCAGCGCGGCTATCGTGGCTGGCCACGACGGGCGTTCCTTGCGCAGCTGTGCTCGAC
GTTGTCACTGAAGCGGGAAGGGACTGGCTGCTATTGGGCGAAGTGCCGGGGCAGGATCTCCTGTCATCTC
ACCTTGCTCCTGCCGAGAAAGTATCCATCATGGCTGATGCAATGCGGCGGCTGCATACGCTTGATCCGGC
TACCTGCCCATTCGACCACCAAGCGAAACATCGCATCGAGCGAGCACGTACTCGGATGGAAGCCGGTCTT
GTCGATCAGGATGATCTGGACGAAGAGCATCAGGGGCTCGCGCCAGCCGAACTGTTCGCCAGGCTCAAGG
CGAGCATGCCCGACGGCGAGGATCTCGTCGTGACCCATGGCGATGCCTGCTTGCCGAATATCATGGTGGA
AAATGGCCGCTTTTCTGGATTCATCGACTGTGGCCGGCTGGGTGTGGCGGACCGCTATCAGGACATAGCG
TTGGCTACCCGTGATATTGCTGAAGAGCTTGGCGGCGAATGGGCTGACCGCTTCCTCGTGCTTTACGGTA
TCGCCGCTCCCGATTCGCAGCGCATCGCCTTCTATCGCCTTCTTGACGAGTTCTTCTGAGCGGGACTCTG
GGGTTCGAAATGACCGACCAAGCGACGCCCAACCTGCCATCACGAGATTTCGATTCCACCGCCGCCTTCT
ATGAAAGGTTGGGCTTCGGAATCGTTTTCCGGGACGCCGGCTGGATGATCCTCCAGCGCGGGGATCTCAT
GCTGGAGTTCTTCGCCCACCCTAGGGGGAGGCTAACTGAAACACGGAAGGAGACAATACCGGAAGGAACC
CGCGCTATGACGGCAATAAAAAGACAGAATAAAACGCACGGTGTTGGGTCGTTTGTTCATAAACGCGGGG
TTCGGTCCCAGGGCTGGCACTCTGTCGATACCCCACCGAGACCCCATTGGGGCCAATACGCCCGCGTTTC
TTCCTTTTCCCCACCCCACCCCCCAAGTTCGGGTGAAGGCCCAGGGCTCGCAGCCAACGTCGGGGCGGCA
GGCCCTGCCATAGCCTCAGGTTACTCATATATACTTTAGATTGATTTAAAACTTCATTTTTAATTTAAAA
GGATCTAGGTGAAGATCCTTTTTGATAATCTCATGACCAAAATCCCTTAACGTGAGTTTTCGTTCCACTG
AGCGTCAGACCCCGTAGAAAAGATCAAAGGATCTTCTTGAGATCCTTTTTTTCTGCGCGTAATCTGCTGC
TTGCAAACAAAAAAACCACCGCTACCAGCGGTGGTTTGTTTGCCGGATCAAGAGCTACCAACTCTTTTTC
CGAAGGTAACTGGCTTCAGCAGAGCGCAGATACCAAATACTGTTCTTCTAGTGTAGCCGTAGTTAGGCCA
CCACTTCAAGAACTCTGTAGCACCGCCTACATACCTCGCTCTGCTAATCCTGTTACCAGTGGCTGCTGCC
AGTGGCGATAAGTCGTGTCTTACCGGGTTGGACTCAAGACGATAGTTACCGGATAAGGCGCAGCGGTCGG
GCTGAACGGGGGGTTCGTGCACACAGCCCAGCTTGGAGCGAACGACCTACACCGAACTGAGATACCTACA
GCGTGAGCTATGAGAAAGCGCCACGCTTCCCGAAGGGAGAAAGGCGGACAGGTATCCGGTAAGCGGCAGG
GTCGGAACAGGAGAGCGCACGAGGGAGCTTCCAGGGGGAAACGCCTGGTATCTTTATAGTCCTGTCGGGT
TTCGCCACCTCTGACTTGAGCGTCGATTTTTGTGATGCTCGTCAGGGGGGCGGAGCCTATGGAAAAACGC
CAGCAACGCGGCCTTTTTACGGTTCCTGGCCTTTTGCTGGCCTTTTGCTCACATGTTCTTTCCTGCGTTA
TCCCCTGATTCTGTGGATAACCGTATTACCGCCATGCAT
