Features (pLannotate 1.2.2; 17 found; start..end, strand, type, name):
     61..364     +  enhancer       CMV enhancer: human cytomegalovirus immediate early enhancer
    365..568     +  promoter       CMV promoter: human cytomegalovirus (CMV) immediate early promoter
    564..597     +  LTR            5' LTR (truncated) (fragment): truncated 5' long terminal repeat (LTR) from HIV-1
    613..631     +  promoter       T7 promoter: promoter for bacteriophage T7 RNA polymerase
    665..1381    +  CDS            EGFP: EGFP is a basic (constitutively fluorescent) green fluorescent protein published in 1996, derived from Aequorea victoria. It is reported to be a rapidly-maturing weak dimer with moderate acid sensitivity.
   1382..1424    +  misc_feature   MCS (fragment): multiple cloning site
   1433..3289    +  CDS            NXF1: NXF1_HUMAN - Also known as TAP. Experimental evidence at protein level: Swiss-Prot protein existence level 1. Involved in the nuclear export of mRNA species bearing retroviral constitutive transport elements (CTE) and in the export of mRNA from the nucleus to the cytoplasm (TAP/NFX1 pathway) (PubMed:10924507). The NXF1-NXT1 heterodimer is involved in the export of HSP70 mRNA in conjunction with ALYREF/THOC4 and THOC5 components of the TREX complex (PubMed:18364396, PubMed:19165146, PubMed:9660949). ALYREF/THOC4-bound mRNA is thought to be transferred to the NXF1-NXT1 heterodimer for export (Pu
   3315..3399    +  CDS            large T antigen (fragment): large T antigen from SV40 (simian virus 40)
   3422..3543    +  polyA_signal   SV40 poly(A) signal: SV40 polyadenylation signal
   3577..4005    -  rep_origin     f1 ori (sequence partly withheld): f1 bacteriophage origin of replication; arrow indicates direction of (+) strand synthesis
   4032..4136    +  promoter       AmpR promoter: bla
   4138..4495    +  promoter       SV40 promoter: SV40 enhancer and early promoter
   4530..5324    +  CDS            NeoR/KanR: aminoglycoside phosphotransferase from Tn5; aph(3')-II (or nptII); confers resistance to neomycin, kanamycin, and G418 (Geneticin®)
   5345..5497    +  CDS            ble (fragment): BLE_KLEPN - Experimental evidence at protein level: Swiss-Prot protein existence level 1. Binding protein with a strong affinity to the bleomycin family of antibiotics. Binds to CL990; an antimitotic-antibiotic compound. From Klebsiella pneumoniae.
   5556..5603    +  polyA_signal   HSV TK poly(A) signal: herpes simplex virus thymidine kinase polyadenylation signal (Cole and Stacy, 1985)
   5694..5710    -  polyA_signal   bGH poly(A) signal (fragment): bovine growth hormone polyadenylation signal
   5932..6520    +  rep_origin     ori: high-copy-number ColE1/pMB1/pBR322/pUC origin of replication
>Addgene plasmid #147116 | pT7-EGFP-C1-HsNXF-1-5xmut_O | analyzer sequence | sequence record 289563
TAGTTATTAATAGTAATCAATTACGGGGTCATTAGTTCATAGCCCATATATGGAGTTCCGCGTTACATAA
CTTACGGTAAATGGCCCGCCTGGCTGACCGCCCAACGACCCCCGCCCATTGACGTCAATAATGACGTATG
TTCCCATAGTAACGCCAATAGGGACTTTCCATTGACGTCAATGGGTGGAGTATTTACGGTAAACTGCCCA
CTTGGCAGTACATCAAGTGTATCATATGCCAAGTACGCCCCCTATTGACGTCAATGACGGTAAATGGCCC
GCCTGGCATTATGCCCAGTACATGACCTTATGGGACTTTCCTACTTGGCAGTACATCTACGTATTAGTCA
TCGCTATTACCATGGTGATGCGGTTTTGGCAGTACATCAATGGGCGTGGATAGCGGTTTGACTCACGGGG
ATTTCCAAGTCTCCACCCCATTGACGTCAATGGGAGTTTGTTTTGGCACCAAAATCAACGGGACTTTCCA
AAATGTCGTAACAACTCCGCCCCATTGACGCAAATGGGCGGTAGGCGTGTACGGTGGGAGGTCTATATAA
GCAGAGCTCTCTGGCTAACTAGAGAACCCACTGCTTACTGGCTTATCGAAATTAATACGACTCACTATAG
GGAGACCCAAGCTCTAGCGCTACCGGTCGCCACCATGGTGAGCAAGGGCGAGGAGCTGTTCACCGGGGTG
GTGCCCATCCTGGTCGAGCTGGACGGCGACGTAAACGGCCACAAGTTCAGCGTGTCCGGCGAGGGCGAGG
GCGATGCCACCTACGGCAAGCTGACCCTGAAGTTCATCTGCACCACCGGCAAGCTGCCCGTGCCCTGGCC
CACCCTCGTGACCACCCTGACCTACGGCGTGCAGTGCTTCAGCCGCTACCCCGACCACATGAAGCAGCAC
GACTTCTTCAAGTCCGCCATGCCCGAAGGCTACGTCCAGGAGCGCACCATCTTCTTCAAGGACGACGGCA
ACTACAAGACCCGCGCCGAGGTGAAGTTCGAGGGCGACACCCTGGTGAACCGCATCGAGCTGAAGGGCAT
CGACTTCAAGGAGGACGGCAACATCCTGGGGCACAAGCTGGAGTACAACTACAACAGCCACAACGTCTAT
ATCATGGCCGACAAGCAGAAGAACGGCATCAAGGTGAACTTCAAGATCCGCCACAACATCGAGGACGGCA
GCGTGCAGCTCGCCGACCACTACCAGCAGAACACCCCCATCGGCGACGGCCCCGTGCTGCTGCCCGACAA
CCACTACCTGAGCACCCAGTCCGCCCTGAGCAAAGACCCCAACGAGAAGCGCGATCACATGGTCCTGCTG
GAGTTCGTGACCGCCGCCGGGATCACTCTCGGCATGGACGAGCTGTACAAGTCCGGACTCAGATCTCGAG
CTCAAGCTTCGAATTCTGCAGTCGCCATGGATATGGCGGACGAGGGGAAGTCGTACAGCGAACACGATGA
TGAACGCGTTAATTTCCCTCAAAGAAAGAAGAAAGGCCGGGGTCCCTTCCGGTGGAAATATGGTGAAGGA
AACCGTAGGTCTGGAAGAGGCGGTTCTGGTATTCGGTCTTCCCGCCTTGAGGAAGATGATGGAGATGTGG
CAATGAGTGATGCCCAGGATGGTCCCCGAGTACGATACAACCCCTATACCACCCGACCTAACCGTCGGGG
TGATACTTGGCATGATCGAGATCGCATTCATGTTACTGTGCGGAGAGACAGAGCTCCTCCAGAGAGAGGA
GGGGCTGGCACCAGCCAGGATGGGACCTCAAAGAACTGGTTCAAGATTACAATTCCTTATGGCGAAAAGT
ATGACAAGGCATGGCTCCTGAGCATGATTCAGAGCAAGTGCAGTGTGCCCTTCACCCCTATTGAGTTTCA
CTATGAGAATACAGAGGCCCAGTTCTTCGTTGAAGACGCCAGTACTGCCTCTGCATTGAAGGCTGTCAAC
TATAAGATTTTGGATCGGGAGAACCGAAGGATATCTATCATCATCAACTCTTCTGCTCCACCCCACACTA
TACTGAATGAACTGAAGCCAGAACAAGTAGAACAGCTAAAGCTGATCATGAGCAAACGATACGATGGCTC
CCAACAAGCCCTTGACCTCAAAGGCCTCCGTTCAGACCCAGATTTGGTGGCCCAGAACATTGACGTTGTC
CTGAATCGCAGAAGCTGTATGGCAGCTACCCTGAGGATCATTGAAGAGAACATCCCTGAGCTATTGTCCT
TGAACTTGAGCAACAACAGGCTGGCCGCGCTGGATGACATGTCTAGCATTGTTCAGAAGGCACCCAACCT
GAAGATCCTAAACCTTTCTGGAAATGAATTGGCGTCTGAGCGGGAATTGGACAAGATAAAGGGGCTGAAG
CTAGAAGAGCTCTGGCTCGATGGAAACTCCCTGTGTGACACCTTCCGAGACCAGTCCACCTACATCAGCG
CCATTCGCGAACGATTTCCCAAGTTACTACGCCTGGATGGCCATGAGCTACCCCCACCAATTGCCTTTGA
TGTTGAAGCCCCCACGACGTTACCGCCCTGCAAGGGAAGCTATTTTGGAACAGAAAACTTGAAGAGTCTG
GTCTTGCACTTCCTGCAACAGTACTATGCAATTTACGACTCTGGAGACCGACAAGGGCTCCTGGATGCCT
ACCATGATGGGGCCTGCTGTTCCCTGAGCATTCCTTTCATTCCTCAGAACCCTGCCCGAAGCAGCTTAGC
CGAGTATTTCAAGGATAGCAGAAATGTGAAGAAGCTTAAAGACCCTACCTTGCGGTTCCGGCTGCTGAAG
CACACGCGTCTCAACGTTGTTGCCTTCCTCAATGAGTTGCCCAAAACCCAGCACGACGTCAATTCCTTCG
TGGTAGACATAAGCGCCCAGACAAGCACATTGCTGTGTTTTTCTGTCAATGGAGTCTTCAAGGAAGTGGA
CGGAAAGTCCCGGGATTCTTTGCGAGCCTTCACCCGGACATTCATTGCTGTTCCTGCTAGCAATTCAGGG
CTATGTATTGTAAATGATGAGCTATTTGTGCGGAATGCCAGTTCTGAAGAGATCCAAAGAGCCTTCGCTA
TGCCTGCACCCACGCCTTCCTCCAGCCCGGTGCCCACCCTCTCTCCAGAGCAGCAGGAAATGTTGCAAGC
ATTCTCTACCCAGTCTGGCATGAACCTCGAGTGGTCCCAGAAGTGCCTTCAGGACAACAACTGGGACTAC
ACCAGATCTGCCCAGGCCTTCACTCATCTCAAGGCCAAGGGCGAGATCCCAGAAGTGGCATTCATGAAGT
GAGGATCCACCGGATCTAGATAACTGATCATAATCAGCCATACCACATTTGTAGAGGTTTTACTTGCTTT
AAAAAACCTCCCACACCTCCCCCTGAACCTGAAACATAAAATGAATGCAATTGTTGTTGTTAACTTGTTT
ATTGCAGCTTATAATGGTTACAAATAAAGCAATAGCATCACAAATTTCACAAATAAAGCATTTTTTTCAC
TGCATTCTAGTTGTGGTTTGTCCAAACTCATCAATGTATCTTAACGCGTAAATTGTAAGCGTTAATATTT
TGTTAAAATTCGCGTTAAATTTTTGTTAAATCAGCTCATTTTTTAACCAATAGGCCGAAATCGGCAAAAT
CCCTTATAAATCAAAAGAATAGACCGAGATAGGGT
[37 nt withheld, positions 3676-3712]
AAAGAACGTGGACTCCAACGTCAAAGG
[49 nt withheld, positions 3740-3788]
T
[91 nt withheld, positions 3790-3880]
G
[124 nt withheld, positions 3882-4005]
CAGGTGGCACTTTTCGGGGAAATGTGCGCGGAACCCCTATTTGTTTATTTTTCTAAATACATTCAAATAT
GTATCCGCTCATGAGACAATAACCCTGATAAATGCTTCAATAATATTGAAAAAGGAAGAGTCCTGAGGCG
GAAAGAACCAGCTGTGGAATGTGTGTCAGTTAGGGTGTGGAAAGTCCCCAGGCTCCCCAGCAGGCAGAAG
TATGCAAAGCATGCATCTCAATTAGTCAGCAACCAGGTGTGGAAAGTCCCCAGGCTCCCCAGCAGGCAGA
AGTATGCAAAGCATGCATCTCAATTAGTCAGCAACCATAGTCCCGCCCCTAACTCCGCCCATCCCGCCCC
TAACTCCGCCCAGTTCCGCCCATTCTCCGCCCCATGGCTGACTAATTTTTTTTATTTATGCAGAGGCCGA
GGCCGCCTCGGCCTCTGAGCTATTCCAGAAGTAGTGAGGAGGCTTTTTTGGAGGCCTAGGCTTTTGCAAA
GATCGATCAAGAGACAGGATGAGGATCGTTTCGCATGATTGAACAAGATGGATTGCACGCAGGTTCTCCG
GCCGCTTGGGTGGAGAGGCTATTCGGCTATGACTGGGCACAACAGACAATCGGCTGCTCTGATGCCGCCG
TGTTCCGGCTGTCAGCGCAGGGGCGCCCGGTTCTTTTTGTCAAGACCGACCTGTCCGGTGCCCTGAATGA
ACTGCAAGACGAGGCAGCGCGGCTATCGTGGCTGGCCACGACGGGCGTTCCTTGCGCAGCTGTGCTCGAC
GTTGTCACTGAAGCGGGAAGGGACTGGCTGCTATTGGGCGAAGTGCCGGGGCAGGATCTCCTGTCATCTC
ACCTTGCTCCTGCCGAGAAAGTATCCATCATGGCTGATGCAATGCGGCGGCTGCATACGCTTGATCCGGC
TACCTGCCCATTCGACCACCAAGCGAAACATCGCATCGAGCGAGCACGTACTCGGATGGAAGCCGGTCTT
GTCGATCAGGATGATCTGGACGAAGAGCATCAGGGGCTCGCGCCAGCCGAACTGTTCGCCAGGCTCAAGG
CGAGCATGCCCGACGGCGAGGATCTCGTCGTGACCCATGGCGATGCCTGCTTGCCGAATATCATGGTGGA
AAATGGCCGCTTTTCTGGATTCATCGACTGTGGCCGGCTGGGTGTGGCGGACCGCTATCAGGACATAGCG
TTGGCTACCCGTGATATTGCTGAAGAGCTTGGCGGCGAATGGGCTGACCGCTTCCTCGTGCTTTACGGTA
TCGCCGCTCCCGATTCGCAGCGCATCGCCTTCTATCGCCTTCTTGACGAGTTCTTCTGAGCGGGACTCTG
GGGTTCGAAATGACCGACCAAGCGACGCCCAACCTGCCATCACGAGATTTCGATTCCACCGCCGCCTTCT
ATGAAAGGTTGGGCTTCGGAATCGTTTTCCGGGACGCCGGCTGGATGATCCTCCAGCGCGGGGATCTCAT
GCTGGAGTTCTTCGCCCACCCTAGGGGGAGGCTAACTGAAACACGGAAGGAGACAATACCGGAAGGAACC
CGCGCTATGACGGCAATAAAAAGACAGAATAAAACGCACGGTGTTGGGTCGTTTGTTCATAAACGCGGGG
TTCGGTCCCAGGGCTGGCACTCTGTCGATACCCCACCGAGACCCCATTGGGGCCAATACGCCCGCGTTTC
TTCCTTTTCCCCACCCCACCCCCCAAGTTCGGGTGAAGGCCCAGGGCTCGCAGCCAACGTCGGGGCGGCA
GGCCCTGCCATAGCCTCAGGTTACTCATATATACTTTAGATTGATTTAAAACTTCATTTTTAATTTAAAA
GGATCTAGGTGAAGATCCTTTTTGATAATCTCATGACCAAAATCCCTTAACGTGAGTTTTCGTTCCACTG
AGCGTCAGACCCCGTAGAAAAGATCAAAGGATCTTCTTGAGATCCTTTTTTTCTGCGCGTAATCTGCTGC
TTGCAAACAAAAAAACCACCGCTACCAGCGGTGGTTTGTTTGCCGGATCAAGAGCTACCAACTCTTTTTC
CGAAGGTAACTGGCTTCAGCAGAGCGCAGATACCAAATACTGTCCTTCTAGTGTAGCCGTAGTTAGGCCA
CCACTTCAAGAACTCTGTAGCACCGCCTACATACCTCGCTCTGCTAATCCTGTTACCAGTGGCTGCTGCC
AGTGGCGATAAGTCGTGTCTTACCGGGTTGGACTCAAGACGATAGTTACCGGATAAGGCGCAGCGGTCGG
GCTGAACGGGGGGTTCGTGCACACAGCCCAGCTTGGAGCGAACGACCTACACCGAACTGAGATACCTACA
GCGTGAGCTATGAGAAAGCGCCACGCTTCCCGAAGGGAGAAAGGCGGACAGGTATCCGGTAAGCGGCAGG
GTCGGAACAGGAGAGCGCACGAGGGAGCTTCCAGGGGGAAACGCCTGGTATCTTTATAGTCCTGTCGGGT
TTCGCCACCTCTGACTTGAGCGTCGATTTTTGTGATGCTCGTCAGGGGGGCGGAGCCTATGGAAAAACGC
CAGCAACGCGGCCTTTTTACGGTTCCTGGCCTTTTGCTGGCCTTTTGCTCACATGTTCTTTCCTGCGTTA
TCCCCTGATTCTGTGGATAACCGTATTACCGCCATGCAT
